Addgene plasmid #156434: pEN515 - pTRE3G-CTCF(ZFmut)-mRuby2-CAGGS-rtta3G-Frt-PGK-PuroR-bpA-Frt TIGRE
Purpose: Vector to introduce a constitutive rtta3G cassette and a DOX-inducible mutant CTCF mouse cDNA (all Zinc fingers point mutated), targeting the mouse TIGRE acceptor locus. Use with Addgene #92144 sgRNA.
Depositing lab: Elphege Nora. Depositing organization: University of California, San Francisco (UCSF). Publication: Molecular basis of CTCF binding polarity in genome folding. Nora EP, Caccianini L, Fudenberg G, So K, Kameswaran V, Nagle A, Uebersohn A, Hajj B, Saux AL, Coulon A, Mirny LA, Pollard KS, Dahan M, Bruneau BG. Nat Commun. 2020 Nov 5;11(1):5612. doi: 10.1038/s41467-020-19283-x. PubMed 33154377.
Backbone
  Vector backbone: pEN515 - pTRE3G-CTCF(ZFmut)-mRuby2-CAGGS-rtta3G-Frt-PGK-PuroR-bpA-Frt TIGRE.
  Vector type: Mammalian Expression, Mouse Targeting
Growth in bacteria
  Bacterial resistance: Ampicillin, 100 μg/mL
  Growth temperature: 37°C
  Growth strain: DH5alpha
  Copy number: High Copy
Gene/Insert
  Gene/Insert name: CTCF, rtta3G, TetO3G
  Species: M. musculus (mouse)
  Mutation: All zinc fingers mutated
  Entrez Gene: Ctcf
  Cloning method: Gibson Cloning
Terms and licenses: Academic/Nonprofit Terms; Industry Terms: Not Available to Industry
How to cite: pEN515 - pTRE3G-CTCF(ZFmut)-mRuby2-CAGGS-rtta3G-Frt-PGK-PuroR-bpA-Frt TIGRE was a gift from Elphege Nora (Addgene plasmid # 156434 ; http://n2t.net/addgene:156434 ; RRID:Addgene_156434)
