[The description below was written by a language model from this plasmid's Addgene catalogue record and pLannotate feature annotations shown in this document.]
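Description:
pEN515 is a mouse gene-targeting and mammalian expression plasmid of about 13.4 kb, designed to knock a doxycycline-inducible transgene system into the mouse TIGRE acceptor locus. It is maintained in E. coli through a high-copy ColE1/pUC-type origin and ampicillin resistance. The record indicates it is meant to be used with a separately supplied sgRNA plasmid, which implies nuclease-assisted homologous recombination. The homology arms are not annotated as such. They presumably correspond to the unannotated stretches flanking the cassettes, one of which contains a fragment matching mouse Hide1.

The payload has three units. First, a TRE3G Tet-responsive promoter drives a mouse CTCF cDNA in which all zinc fingers carry point mutations. An mRuby2 red fluorescent protein coding sequence follows it directly, consistent with a C-terminal fusion, and the unit ends in a bGH polyadenylation signal. Second, in the opposite orientation, a CAGGS promoter (CMV enhancer, chicken β-actin promoter and chimeric intron) constitutively expresses the rtTA3G reverse Tet transactivator, ending in a rabbit β-globin poly(A). In the presence of doxycycline, rtTA3G binds the TRE3G promoter and switches on the mutant CTCF-mRuby2. Third, a PGK promoter (with a bacterial EM7 promoter) drives a puromycin resistance gene with a bGH poly(A) for selecting targeted cells. Minimal FRT sites flank this cassette so that FLP recombinase can remove it afterwards.

The construct allows inducible, fluorescently trackable expression of a zinc-finger-mutated CTCF from a defined genomic site in mouse cells, in work on how CTCF shapes genome folding. The depositor and sequencing-derived records agree in layout and differ by only a few bases, mainly in the CMV enhancer and PGK promoter regions.
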