Features (pLannotate 1.2.2; 38 found; start..end, strand, type, name):
    137..236     +  misc_feature   bom (fragment): basis of mobility region from pBR322
    242..395     -  CDS            lacZα (fragment): LacZα fragment of β-galactosidase; lacZ fragment
    676..789     +  CDS            Hide1 (fragment): HIDE1_MOUSE - Experimental evidence at protein level: Swiss-Prot protein existence level 1. From Mus musculus (Mouse).
   1378..1727    +  promoter       TRE3GV promoter: 3rd-generation Tet-responsive promoter that can be activated by binding of Tet-On® 3G, optimized for retroviral and lentiviral vectors
   1768..1799    +  misc_feature   MCS (fragment): pUC18/19 multiple cloning site
   1914..4118    +  CDS            Ctcf: CTCF_MOUSE - Experimental evidence at protein level: Swiss-Prot protein existence level 1. Chromatin binding factor that binds to DNA sequence specific sites. Involved in transcriptional regulation by binding to chromatin insulators and preventing interaction between promoter and nearby enhancers and silencers. Acts as transcriptional repressor binding to promoters of vertebrate MYC gene and BAG1 gene. Also binds to the PLK and PIM1 promoters. Acts as a transcriptional activator of APP. Regulates APOA1/C3/A4/A5 gene cluster and controls MHC class II gene expression. Plays an essential role in
   4140..4850    +  CDS            mRuby2: mRuby2 is a basic (constitutively fluorescent) red fluorescent protein published in 2012, derived from Entacmaea quadricolor. It has moderate acid sensitivity.
   4872..5096    +  polyA_signal   bGH poly(A) signal: bovine growth hormone polyadenylation signal
   5129..5264    -  rep_origin     SV40 ori: SV40 origin of replication
   5288..5310    -  promoter       SV40 promoter (fragment): SV40 enhancer and early promoter
   5317..5356    +  CDS            lacI (fragment): lac repressor; lacI; The lac repressor binds to the lac operator to inhibit transcription in E. coli. This inhibition can be relieved by adding lactose or isopropyl-β-D-thiogalactopyranoside (IPTG).
   5369..5390    +  protein_bind   CAP binding site: CAP binding activates transcription in the presence of cAMP. E. coli catabolite activator protein
   5405..5435    +  promoter       lac promoter: promoter for the E. coli lac operon
   5439..5461    +  protein_bind   lac operator (fragment): The lac repressor binds to the lac operator to inhibit transcription in E. coli. This inhibition can be relieved by adding lactose or isopropyl-β-D-thiogalactopyranoside (IPTG). lac repressor encoded by lacI
   5842..5897    -  polyA_signal   β-globin poly(A) signal: rabbit β-globin polyadenylation signal (Gil and Proudfoot, 1987)
   5968..6033    -  CDS            HBB (fragment): HBB_PONPY - Experimental evidence at transcript level: Swiss-Prot protein existence level 2. Involved in oxygen transport from the lung to the various peripheral tissues. From Pongo pygmaeus (Bornean orangutan).
   6050..6160    -  CDS            VP48: 3 tandem repeats of the minimal activation domain of herpes simplex virus VP16 (Cheng et al., 2013)
   6090..6787    -  CDS            rtTA3 (fragment): reverse tetracycline transactivator 3 activates expression from Tet-responsive promoters in the presence of doxycycline
   6797..6818    -  misc_feature   MCS (fragment): multiple cloning site
   6824..6913    -  CDS            HBB (fragment): HBB_LEPEU - Experimental evidence at protein level: Swiss-Prot protein existence level 1. Involved in oxygen transport from the lung to the various peripheral tissues. From Lepus europaeus (European hare).
   6911..7919    -  intron         chimeric intron: chimera between introns from chicken β-actin and rabbit β-globin
   7920..8195    -  promoter       chicken β-actin promoter: No description available
   8198..8564    -  enhancer       CMV enhancer: human cytomegalovirus immediate early enhancer
   8565..8598    +  protein_bind   FRT (minimal): supports FLP-mediated excision but not integration (Turan and Bode, 2011) FLP recombinase from the Saccharomyces cerevisiae 2μ plasmid
   8662..9161    +  promoter       PGK promoter: mouse phosphoglycerate kinase 1 promoter
   9173..9220    +  promoter       EM7 promoter: synthetic bacterial promoter&nbsp
   9239..9838    +  CDS            PuroR: puromycin N-acetyltransferase; pac from Streptomyces alboniger; confers resistance to puromycin
   9876..10100   +  polyA_signal   bGH poly(A) signal: bovine growth hormone polyadenylation signal
  10104..10125   +  promoter       SV40 promoter (fragment): SV40 enhancer and early promoter
  10155..10188   +  protein_bind   FRT (minimal): supports FLP-mediated excision but not integration (Turan and Bode, 2011) FLP recombinase from the Saccharomyces cerevisiae 2μ plasmid
  11228..11250   -  protein_bind   lac operator (fragment): The lac repressor binds to the lac operator to inhibit transcription in E. coli. This inhibition can be relieved by adding lactose or isopropyl-β-D-thiogalactopyranoside (IPTG). lac repressor encoded by lacI
  11254..11284   -  promoter       lac promoter: promoter for the E. coli lac operon
  11299..11320   -  protein_bind   CAP binding site: CAP binding activates transcription in the presence of cAMP. E. coli catabolite activator protein
  11333..11425   -  CDS            lacI (fragment): lac repressor; lacI; The lac repressor binds to the lac operator to inhibit transcription in E. coli. This inhibition can be relieved by adding lactose or isopropyl-β-D-thiogalactopyranoside (IPTG).
  11608..12196   -  rep_origin     ori: high-copy-number ColE1/pMB1/pBR322/pUC origin of replication
  12367..13227   -  CDS            AmpR: β-lactamase; bla; confers resistance to ampicillin, carbenicillin, and related antibiotics
  13228..13332   -  promoter       AmpR promoter: bla
  13427..35      +  CDS            rop (fragment) (across the origin): Rop protein, which maintains plasmids at low copy number; rop
>Addgene plasmid #156434 | pEN515 - pTRE3G-CTCF(ZFmut)-mRuby2-CAGGS-rtta3G-Frt-PGK-PuroR-bpA-Frt TIGRE | depositor full sequence | sequence record 301982 | pEN515 - pTRE3G-CTCF(ZFmut)-mRuby2-CAGGS-rtta3G-Frt-PGK-PuroR-bpA-Frt TIGRE sequence 13427 bps
TCGCGCGTTTCGGTGATGACGGTGAAAACCTCTGACACATGCAGCTCCCGGAGACGGTCACAGCTTGTCT
GTAAGCGGATGCCGGGAGCAGACAAGCCCGTCAGGGCGCGTCAGCGGGTGTTGGCGGGTGTCGGGGCTGG
CTTAACTATGCGGCATCAGAGCAGATTGTACTGAGAGTGCACCATATGCGGTGTGAAATACCGCACAGAT
GCGTAAGGAGAAAATACCGCATCAGGCGCCATTCGCCATTCAGGCTGCGCAACTGTTGGGAAGGGCGATC
GGTGCGGGCCTCTTCGCTATTACGCCAGCTGGCGAAAGGGGGATGTGCTGCAAGGCGATTAAGTTGGGTA
ACGCCAGGGTTTTCCCAGTCACGACGTTGTAAAACGACGGCCAGTATTTAAATACTGCCCCTAGGAGATG
GATACTAGCATTTGAAACTGAGGCTCATATGTGTTATCACTCAAAGTGAGGTCAGACTGCTAGGAAGTTA
GGGAAGTGGGATTTGAGCCACTGAAGGTCGGAATCTGAAATCTGGCGAGGTGGTAGGAAGAGGTAGGAAG
GTACCCAACAGCTTCGAACAGGAGGAACTCCCAGATCCTTACACCAAAAACCACTTAGGGTTTTTTGTTT
TGTTTTTGTTTTTTAAATTTCTTTTCTTTTCTTCCATGGGCAAAGAAAATGACTCAGGAAGACTCAGTGG
CAACCCTAGACTCAGGGCCTCGGAAGAGGCCCACCTCTGCATCATCCTCTCCGGAGCCCCCTGAGTTCAG
CACTTTCCGGGCCTGCCAGTGAGGCTGACGAATGAGGACCACTTTATCCAGTTCCTTCCCTCCCACTGCC
AGAGGCTGCACATCTGTCCAGAGACTTGGCAGTGGAGGTAGGGTGGGGGTGGGAATCAAGCCATAGCTTT
CTTAGGGAAGCACTGGCCAAAGGAAGGGGACTCCTAGAGTTGTAACCTTCCTCACAGAAGACAAGAAAAT
GAGTTGGGGTATCAGCCTCAGGCTAGACAGAGAGCCAGAACCTCTTCACAGATTCCCAGATCACCGGAGA
AGTCACTATTGAATCCGGACACCCAGTCAGGCACAAGAGGTCTACATTCTCTAACTCCTTTCCAGTGCTT
CCCCAACGGTCACTTACTTCCAGACTGCGTGTTTTATTTTTAGGAGAGATGTGTATATTTTTTGTTGCTG
TTGTTGTTTCTAGATAGGGTCTCACTGTGTAGCCCTGGCTTTTCTGGAACTCACTGTGTAGAGCAAGCCA
GCCTCAAACTCATAGATCCACCTGCCTCTGCCTCCAGATCGCTAGAATTAAAGTTACTGCCATAACACCT
AACATTTAAATCCTGCAGGGTATCACGAGGCCCTTTCGTCTTCACTCGAGTTTACTCCCTATCAGTGATA
GAGAACGTATGAAGAGTTTACTCCCTATCAGTGATAGAGAACGTATGCAGACTTTACTCCCTATCAGTGA
TAGAGAACGTATAAGGAGTTTACTCCCTATCAGTGATAGAGAACGTATGACCAGTTTACTCCCTATCAGT
GATAGAGAACGTATCTACAGTTTACTCCCTATCAGTGATAGAGAACGTATATCCAGTTTACTCCCTATCA
GTGATAGAGAACGTATGTCGAGGTAGGCGTGTACGGTGGGCGCCTATAAAAGCAGAGCTCGTTTAGTGAA
CCGTCAGATCGCCTGGAGCAATTCCACAACACTTTTGTCTTATACTTACGCGTCTGCAGGATATCAAGCT
TGCGGTACCGCGGCCCCGAATTCGAGCTCGGTACCCGGGGATCCTCTAGTCAGCTGACGCGTGCTAGCGC
GGCCGCATCGATTCCACCATGGACTATAAGGACCACGACGGAGACTACAAGGATCATGATATTGATTACA
AAGACGATGACGATAAGGTCGACGAAGGTGAGGCGGTTGAAGCCATTGTGGAGGAGTCTGAAACTTTCAT
TAAAGGAAAAGAAAGAAAGACTTACCAGAGACGCCGGGAAGGGGGCCAGGAAGAAGATGCTTGCCACCTG
CCCCAGAACCAGACAGATGGGGGTGAGGTGGTCCAGGATGTCAACAGCAGTGTACAGATGGTAATGATGG
AACAGCTGGATCCTACCCTTCTCCAGATGAAGACTGAAGTCATGGAGGGTACAGTGGCTCCGGAAGCAGA
GGCTGCAGTGGACGATACCCAGATCATAACCTTGCAGGTTGTAAATATGGAGGAACAGCCCATTAACATA
GGAGAGCTTCAGCTTGTCCAAGTACCTGTTCCTGTGACGGTACCTGTTGCTACTACTTCAGTAGAAGAAC
TTCAGGGGGCTTATGAGAATGAAGTGTCTAAAGAGGGCCTTGCAGAAAGTGAACCGATGATATGTCACAC
CTTACCTTTGCCTGAAGGATTTCAGGTGGTGAAAGTGGGGGCCAATGGAGAAGTGGAGACACTAGAGCAG
GGCGAGCTTCCTCCTCAGGAAGACTCTAGCTGGCAAAAAGACCCAGACTATCAGCCACCAGCCAAAAAAA
CAAAGAAAACCAAAAAGAGCAAACTTCGTTACACAGAAGAGGGCAAAGACGTGGATGTGTCTGTGTATGA
TTTTGAGGAAGAACAGCAGGAAGGACTGCTGTCTGAGGTTAATGCAGAGAAAGTAGTTGGTAATATGAAG
CCTCCGAAGCCAACAAAAATTAAAAAAAAAGGTGTAAAGAAAACATTCCAGTGTGAGCTTTGCAGTTACA
CATGTCCCCGGCGTTCAAATTTGGATCGTCACATGAAAAGCCGAACTGATGAGAGACCACACAAATGCCA
TCTGTGTGGCAGAGCATTCAGAACAGTGACCCTCCTGAGGAATCATCTGAACACACGAACAGGTACTCGT
CCTCACAAGTGCCCAGACTGCGATATGGCCTTTGTGACCAGTGGAGAATTGGTGCGGCATCGTCGTTATA
AACACACTCGAGAGAAACCATTTAAGTGTTCCATGTGTGATTATGCCAGTGTAGAAGTCAGCAAATTAAA
ACGACACATTCGCTCTCGAACTGGAGAGCGCCCGTTCCAGTGCAGTTTGTGCAGTTATGCCAGCAGGGAC
ACATACAAGCTGAAAAGGCATATGAGAACCCGATCAGGGGAAAAACCTTATGAATGTTATATTTGTCACG
CTCGGTTTACCCAGAGTGGTACCATGAAGATGCACATTTTACAGAAGCGAACAGAAAATGTGGCCAAATT
TCATTGTCCCCATTGTGACACTGTCATAGCCCGAAAAAGTGATTTGGGTGTCCACTTGCGAAAGCAGCGA
TCCTATATTGAACAGGGCAAAAAATGTCGCTACTGTGATGCTGTGTTTCATGAGCGATATGCTCTCATCC
AGCATCAAAAATCACGAAAAAATGAGAAGCGCTTCAAGTGTGACCAGTGTGATTATGCTTGTAGACAGGA
GCGGCACATGATCATGCACAAGCGCACTCGAACGGGGGAGAAGCCTTATGCCTGCAGCCACTGCGACAAG
ACCTTCCGCCAGAAACAGCTCCTCGACATGCATTTCAAGCGCTATCGAGATCCCAACTTTGTCCCTGCTG
CCTTTGTCTGTTCCAAGTGTGGGAAAACATTCACCCGCCGGAACACAATGGCAAGACGAGCAGATAACTG
TGCTGGTCCAGATGGCGTAGAGGGGGAAAATGGAGGGGAGACAAAGAAGAGCAAACGAGGAAGAAAAAGA
AAGATGCGATCTAAAAAAGAAGACTCCTCTGACAGTGAAGAAAATGCTGAGCCGGATCTCGATGACAATG
AGGAGGAGGAGGAGCCTGCTGTAGAAATTGAACCTGAGCCAGAGCCTCAGCCCCAGCCTCCGCCTCCACC
TCAGCCTGTGGCCCCGGCCCCCCCACCTGCCAAGAAGAGAAGGGGGCGACCTCCTGGAAGAACCAACCAG
CCCAAACAGAACCAGCCAACAGCCATCATTCAGGTCGAAGATCAGAATACAGGTGCAATTGAGAACATTA
TAGTTGAAGTCAAAAAGGAGCCAGATGCCGAGCCTGCGGAGGGGGAAGAAGAGGAGGCTCAGGCAGCCAC
CACAGACGCCCCCAACGGAGACCTCACGCCTGAGATGATCCTCAGCATGATGGACCGGCTTAAGGGGGGA
GCAGGAGGCATGGTGTCTAAGGGCGAAGAGCTGATCAAGGAAAATATGCGTATGAAGGTGGTCATGGAAG
GTTCGGTCAACGGCCACCAATTCAAATGCACAGGTGAAGGAGAAGGCAATCCGTACATGGGAACTCAAAC
CATGAGGATCAAAGTCATCGAGGGAGGACCCCTGCCATTTGCCTTTGACATTCTTGCCACGTCGTTCATG
TATGGCAGCCGTACTTTTATCAAGTACCCGAAAGGCATTCCTGATTTCTTTAAACAGTCCTTTCCTGAGG
GTTTTACTTGGGAAAGAGTTACGAGATACGAAGATGGTGGAGTCGTCACCGTCATGCAGGACACCAGCCT
TGAGGATGGCTGTCTCGTTTACCACGTCCAAGTCAGAGGGGTAAACTTTCCCTCCAATGGTCCCGTGATG
CAGAAGAAGACCAAGGGTTGGGAGCCTAATACAGAGATGATGTATCCAGCAGATGGTGGTCTGAGGGGAT
ACACTCATATGGCACTGAAAGTTGATGGTGGTGGCCATCTGTCTTGCTCTTTCGTAACAACTTACAGGTC
AAAAAAGACCGTCGGGAACATCAAGATGCCCGGTATCCATGCCGTTGATCACCGCCTGGAAAGGTTAGAG
GAAAGTGACAATGAAATGTTCGTAGTACAACGCGAACACGCAGTTGCCAAGTTCGCCGGGCTTGGTGGTG
GGATGGACGAGCTGTACAAGTAAGTTTAAACATAGCCTCGACTGTGCCTTCTAGTTGCCAGCCATCTGTT
GTTTGCCCCTCCCCCGTGCCTTCCTTGACCCTGGAAGGTGCCACTCCCACTGTCCTTTCCTAATAAAATG
AGGAAATTGCATCGCATTGTCTGAGTAGGTGTCATTCTATTCTGGGGGGTGGGGTGGGGCAGGACAGCAA
GGGGGAGGATTGGGAAGACAATAGCAGGCATGCTGGGGATGCGGTGGGCTCTATGGCTTCTGAGGCGGAA
AGAACCTTAATTAACCTAGGCCTCCAAAAAAGCCTCCTCACTACTTCTGGAATAGCTCAGAGGCCGAGGC
GGCCTCGGCCTCTGCATAAATAAAAAAAATTAGTCAGCCATGGGGCGGAGAATGGGCGGAACTGGGCGGA
GTTAGGGGCGGGATGGGCGGAGTTAGGGGCGGGACTATGGTTGCTGACTAATTGAGATGCGGATCCGCTG
GCACGACAGGTTTCCCGACTGGAAAGCGGGCAGTGAGCGCAACGCAATTAATGTGAGTTAGCTCACTCAT
TAGGCACCCCAGGCTTTACACTTTATGCTTCCGGCTCGTATGTTGTGTGGAATTGTGAGCGGATAACAAT
TTCACACAGGAAACAGCTATGACCATGATTACGCCAAGCTTGGGCTGCAGGTCGAGGGATCTTCATAAGA
GAAGAGGGACAGCTATGACTGGGAGTAGTCAGGAGAGGAGGAAAAATCTGGCTAGTAAAACATGTAAGGA
AAATTTTAGGGATGTTAAAGAAAAAAATAACACAAAACAAAATATAAAAAAAATCTAACCTCAAGTCAAG
GCTTTTCTATGGAATAAGGAATGGACAGCAGGGGGCTGTTTCATATACTGATGACCTCTTTATAGCCACC
TTTGTTCATGGCAGCCAGCATATGGCATATGTTGCCAAACTCTAAACCAAATACTCATTCTGATGTTTTA
AATGATTTGCCCTCCCATATGTCCTTCCGAGTGAGAGACACAAAAAATTCCAACACACTATTGCAATGAA
AATAAATTTCCTTTATTAGCCAGAAGTCAGATGCTCAAGGGGCTTCATGATGTCCCCATAATTTTTGGCA
GAGGGAAAAAGATCTCAGTGGTATTTGTGAGCCAGGGCATTGGCCACACCAGCCACCACCTTCTGATAGG
CAGCCTGCACCTGAGCGCCGTTACCCGGGGAGCATGTCAAGGTCAAAATCGTCAAGAGCGTCAGCAGGCA
GCATATCAAGGTCAAAGTCGTCAAGGGCATCGGCTGGGAGCATGTCTAAGTCAAAATCGTCAAGGGCGTC
GGTCGGCCCGCCGCTTTCGCACTTTAGCTGTTTCTCCAGGCCACATATGATTAGTTCCAGGCCGAAAAGG
AAGGCAGGTTCGGCTCCCTGCCGGTCGAACAGCTCAATTGCTTGTTTCAGAAGTGGGGGCATAGAATCGG
TGGTAGGTGTCTCTCTTTCCTCTTTTGCTACTTGATGCTCCTGTTCCTCCAATACGCAGCCCAGTGTAAA
GTGGCCCACGGCGGACAGAGCGTACAGTGCGTTCTCCAGGGAGAAGCCTTGCTGACACAGGAACGCGAGC
TGATTTTCCAGGGTTTCGTACTGTTTCTCTGTTGGGCGGGTGCCGAGATGCACTTTAGCCCCGTCGCGAT
GTGAGAGGAGAGCACAGCGGTATGACTTGGCGTTGTTCCGCAGAAAGTCTTGCCATGACTCGCCTTCCAG
GGGGCAGGAGTGGGTATGATGCCTGTCCAGCATCTCGATTGGCAGGGCATCGAGCAGGGCCCGCTTGTTC
TTCACGTGCCAGTACAGGGTAGGCTGCTCAACTCCCAGCTTTTGAGCGAGTTTCCTTGTCGTCAGGCCTT
CGATACCGACTCCATTGAGTAATTCCAGAGCAGAGTTTATGACTTTGCCCTTGTCCAGTCTAGACATGGT
GGCGGCGGATCCCGGGCCCGCGGTACCGCAAGCTTGATATCCTGCAGACGCGTGAGAATTCTCGAGGAAT
TCTTTGCCAAAATGATGAGACAGCACAATAACCAGCACGTTGCCCAGGAGCTGTAGGAAAAAGAAGAAGG
CATGAACATGGTTAGCAGAGGCTCTAGAGCCGCCGGTCACACGCCAGAAGCCGAACCCCGCCCTGCCCCG
TCCCCCCCGAAGGCAGCCGTCCCCCTGCGGCAGCCCCGAGGCTGGAGATGGAGAAGGGGACGGCGGCGCG
GCGACGCACGAAGGCCCTCCCCGCCCATTTCCTTCCTGCCGGCGCCGCACCGCTTCGCCCGCGCCCGCTA
GAGGGGGTGCGGCGGCGCCTCCCAGATTTCGGCTCCGCCAGATTTGGGACAAAGGAAGTCCCTGCGCCCT
CTCGCACGATTACCATAAAAGGCAATGGCTGCGGCTCGCCGCGCCTCGACAGCCGCCGGCGCTCCGGGGC
CGCCGCGCCCCTCCCCCGAGCCCTCCCCGGCCCGAGGCGGCCCCGCCCCGCCCGGCACCCCCACCTGCCG
CCACCCCCCGCCCGGCACGGCGAGCCCCGCGCCACGCCCCGCACGGAGCCCCGCACCCGAAGCCGGGCCG
TGCTCAGCAACTCGGGGAGGGGGGTGCAGGGGGGGGTTACAGCCCGACCGCCGCGCCCACACCCCCTGCT
CACCCCCCCACGCACACACCCCGCACGCAGCCTTTGTTCCCCTCGCAGCCCCCCCGCACCGCGGGGCACC
GCCCCCGGCCGCGCTCCCCTCGCGCACACGCGGAGCGCACAAAGCCCCGCGCCGCGCCCGCAGCGCTCAC
AGCCGCCGGGCAGCGCGGGCCGCACGCGGCGCTCCCCACGCACACACACACGCACGCACCCCCCGAGCCG
CTCCCCCCCGCACAAAGGGCCCTCCCGGAGCCCTTTAAGGCTTTCACGCAGCCACAGAAAAGAAACGAGC
CGTCATTAAACCAAGCGCTAATTACAGCCCGGAGGAGAAGGGCCGTCCCGCCCGCTCACCTGTGGGAGTA
ACGCGGTCAGTCAGAGCCGGGGCGGGCGGCGCGAGGCGGCGCGGAGCGGGGCACGGGGCGAAGGCAACGC
AGCGACTCCCGCCCGCCGCGCGCTTCGCTTTTTATAGGGCCGCCGCCGCCGCCGCCTCGCCATAAAAGGA
AACTTTCGGAGCGCGCCGCTCTGATTGGCTGCCGCCGCACCTCTCCGCCTCGCCCCGCCCCGCCCCTCGC
CCCGCCCCGCCCCGCCTGGCGCGCGCCCCCCCCCCCCCCGCCCCCATCGCTGCACAAAATAATTAAAAAA
TAAATAAATACAAAATTGGGGGTGGGGAGGGGGGGGAGATGGGGAGAGTGAAGCAGAACGTGGGGCTCAC
CTCGACCCATGGTAATAGCGATGACTAATACGTAGATGTACTGCCAAGTAGGAAAGTCCCATAAGGTCAT
GTACTGGGCATAATGCCAGGCGGGCCATTTACCGTCATTGACGTCAATAGGGGGCGTACTTGGCATATGA
TACACTTGATGTACTGCCAAGTGGGCAGTTTACCGTAAATAGTCCACCCATTGACGTCAATGGAAAGTCC
CTATTGGCGTTACTATGGGAACATACGTCATTATTGACGTCAATGGGCGGGGGTCGTTGGGCGGTCAGCC
AGGCGGGCCATTTACCGTAAGTTATGTAACGCGGAACTCCATATATGGGCTATGAACTAATGACCCCGTA
ATTGATTACTATTAATAACTAGTCGAAGTTCCTATTCTCTAGAAAGTATAGGAACTTCAGGTCTGAAGAG
GAGTTTACGTCCAGCCAAGCTAGCTTGGCTGCAGGTCGTCGAAATTCTACCGGGTAGGGGAGGCGCTTTT
CCCAAGGCAGTCTGGAGCATGCGCTTTAGCAGCCCCGCTGGGCACTTGGCGCTACACAAGTGGCCTCTGG
CCTCGCACACATTCCACATCCACCGGTAGGCGCCAACCGGCTCCGTTCTTTGGTGGCCCCTTCGCGCCAC
CTTCTACTCCTCCCCTAGTCAGGAAGTTCCCCCCCGCCCCGCAGCTCGCGTCGTGCAGGACGTGACAAAT
GGAAGTAGCACGTCTCACTAGTCTCGTGCAGATGGACAGCACCGCTGAGCAATGGAAGCGGGTAGGCCTT
TGGGGCAGCGGCCAATAGCAGCTTTGCTCCTTCGCTTTCTGGGCTCAGAGGCTGGGAAGGGGTGGGTCCG
GGGGCGGGCTCAGGGGCGGGCTCAGGGGCGGGGCGGGCGCCCGAAGGTCCTCCGGAGGCCCGGCATTCTG
CACGCTTCAAAAGCGCACGTCTGCCGCGCTGTTCTCCTCTTCCTCATCTCCGGGCCTTTCGACCTGCAGC
CTGTTGACAATTAATCATCGGCATAGTATATCGGCATAGTATAATACGACAAGGTGAGGAACTAAACCAT
GACCGAGTACAAGCCCACGGTGCGCCTCGCCACCCGCGACGACGTCCCCAGGGCCGTACGCACCCTCGCC
GCCGCGTTCGCCGACTACCCCGCCACGCGCCACACCGTCGATCCGGACCGCCACATCGAGCGGGTCACCG
AGCTGCAAGAACTCTTCCTCACGCGCGTCGGGCTCGACATCGGCAAGGTGTGGGTCGCGGACGACGGCGC
CGCGGTGGCGGTCTGGACCACGCCGGAGAGCGTCGAAGCGGGGGCGGTGTTCGCCGAGATCGGCCCGCGC
ATGGCCGAGTTGAGCGGTTCCCGGCTGGCCGCGCAGCAACAGATGGAAGGCCTCCTGGCGCCGCACCGGC
CCAAGGAGCCCGCGTGGTTCCTGGCCACCGTCGGCGTCTCGCCCGACCACCAGGGCAAGGGTCTGGGCAG
CGCCGTCGTGCTCCCCGGAGTGGAGGCGGCCGAGCGCGCCGGGGTGCCCGCCTTCCTGGAGACCTCCGCG
CCCCGCAACCTCCCCTTCTACGAGCGGCTCGGCTTCACCGTCACCGCCGACGTCGAGGTGCCCGAAGGAC
CGCGCACCTGGTGCATGACCCGCAAGCCCGGTGCCTGAGGGGATCAATTCTCTAGAGCTCGCTGATCAGC
CTCGACTGTGCCTTCTAGTTGCCAGCCATCTGTTGTTTGCCCCTCCCCCGTGCCTTCCTTGACCCTGGAA
GGTGCCACTCCCACTGTCCTTTCCTAATAAAATGAGGAAATTGCATCGCATTGTCTGAGTAGGTGTCATT
CTATTCTGGGGGGTGGGGTGGGGCAGGACAGCAAGGGGGAGGATTGGGAAGACAATAGCAGGCATGCTGG
GGATGCGGTGGGCTCTATGGCTTCTGAGGCGGAAAGAACCAGCTGGGGCTCGACTAGAGCTTGCGGAACC
CTTCGAAGTTCCTATTCTCTAGAAAGTATAGGAACTTCGGCGCGCCATTTAAATTTTGGGATGTTTTCTG
TTTGTTTTGAGATAGGGTTTTTCAGTGTAGTCCTGGCTGTCCTAGAACTCACTCTGTAGACCAGGCTGGC
CTGGAACTCAAGGACTGCCAGCCTCTGCCTCCTGAGCATCGGGATTAAAGGTGTGTGCCACCACTGCCCA
GCAGAGTGCGTTTTTACTCTTCACTTTGTGGGTCCTGGCTGCCTGAGATTGTGTGCTTGCACCATTAGAT
GGGAGGGATGACTTGGGAAAGGGTTGAGTCTTTTGTGAGTCTTGCGGAGGCCCAGGAGGGGGTACGTAAA
TTAGAGTTCTAAGAGGCCCAGCAAAAGTGAACAAGTGACTGGCCACTGTGAGTTCACTGGGGGACCTGAG
AGTTAACTAGTGAAAAGGAGAGGTCCTAGTGGAGAAGCTAAAGAATTAAAGTTACTGCCTTGAAGTTCTT
TGTGAAGGCCAAGCTCTGGAGCGCGGCTTGAAAAGCCTTTATCCCAGAGCAGCATGGGAAGGGGCCCCAG
CTGGGTGCGAGCCTGCAAACCAGAGCACACCTATCACAGGGCCTTTTCTTACCAGTGGGACGGGATCAAG
GCGGAGCTTACCTGGGAACGTACAGGGCGGAACCTTAACTTGGGGGCGTGGCCGAATCACCTGGGTTTGG
AAACGGTTCTTGTCTTTCCTCAAGCTCAGGAGAGGTTGTTTGCAGGACACTGGCCCGGAGGGGCCCGAAC
TCTCCGAGGGAGGGTTTCGTGGATCAGAACACCGTCCCTTGACAAAAAGATGCAGAGCACCGTCTGCATT
CTGCTAGTAACCGTCCCTCCTGGGGGCGGAGCCAGCCCTCCTCCGGGTGTATAAAGTAGCTGAGCGCCTC
CTTCTGACAAACGCCTCACCCCCAAGAGTACTGGGGGAGTACGCAGCACGCCAGCCTAGGGGCGGAGCTC
AGCCCTGGAGGAGGCGTTTCTTCTTAGTTCTCCGACTCACGCCTCTCCACTTTTCATTTAAATGGCGTAA
TCATGGTCATAGCTGTTTCCTGTGTGAAATTGTTATCCGCTCACAATTCCACACAACATACGAGCCGGAA
GCATAAAGTGTAAAGCCTGGGGTGCCTAATGAGTGAGCTAACTCACATTAATTGCGTTGCGCTCACTGCC
CGCTTTCCAGTCGGGAAACCTGTCGTGCCAGCTGCATTAATGAATCGGCCAACGCGCGGGGAGAGGCGGT
TTGCGTATTGGGCGCTCTTCCGCTTCCTCGCTCACTGACTCGCTGCGCTCGGTCGTTCGGCTGCGGCGAG
CGGTATCAGCTCACTCAAAGGCGGTAATACGGTTATCCACAGAATCAGGGGATAACGCAGGAAAGAACAT
GTGAGCAAAAGGCCAGCAAAAGGCCAGGAACCGTAAAAAGGCCGCGTTGCTGGCGTTTTTCCATAGGCTC
CGCCCCCCTGACGAGCATCACAAAAATCGACGCTCAAGTCAGAGGTGGCGAAACCCGACAGGACTATAAA
GATACCAGGCGTTTCCCCCTGGAAGCTCCCTCGTGCGCTCTCCTGTTCCGACCCTGCCGCTTACCGGATA
CCTGTCCGCCTTTCTCCCTTCGGGAAGCGTGGCGCTTTCTCATAGCTCACGCTGTAGGTATCTCAGTTCG
GTGTAGGTCGTTCGCTCCAAGCTGGGCTGTGTGCACGAACCCCCCGTTCAGCCCGACCGCTGCGCCTTAT
CCGGTAACTATCGTCTTGAGTCCAACCCGGTAAGACACGACTTATCGCCACTGGCAGCAGCCACTGGTAA
CAGGATTAGCAGAGCGAGGTATGTAGGCGGTGCTACAGAGTTCTTGAAGTGGTGGCCTAACTACGGCTAC
ACTAGAAGAACAGTATTTGGTATCTGCGCTCTGCTGAAGCCAGTTACCTTCGGAAAAAGAGTTGGTAGCT
CTTGATCCGGCAAACAAACCACCGCTGGTAGCGGTGGTTTTTTTGTTTGCAAGCAGCAGATTACGCGCAG
AAAAAAAGGATCTCAAGAAGATCCTTTGATCTTTTCTACGGGGTCTGACGCTCAGTGGAACGAAAACTCA
CGTTAAGGGATTTTGGTCATGAGATTATCAAAAAGGATCTTCACCTAGATCCTTTTAAATTAAAAATGAA
GTTTTAAATCAATCTAAAGTATATATGAGTAAACTTGGTCTGACAGTTACCAATGCTTAATCAGTGAGGC
ACCTATCTCAGCGATCTGTCTATTTCGTTCATCCATAGTTGCCTGACTCCCCGTCGTGTAGATAACTACG
ATACGGGAGGGCTTACCATCTGGCCCCAGTGCTGCAATGATACCGCGAGACCCACGCTCACCGGCTCCAG
ATTTATCAGCAATAAACCAGCCAGCCGGAAGGGCCGAGCGCAGAAGTGGTCCTGCAACTTTATCCGCCTC
CATCCAGTCTATTAATTGTTGCCGGGAAGCTAGAGTAAGTAGTTCGCCAGTTAATAGTTTGCGCAACGTT
GTTGCCATTGCTACAGGCATCGTGGTGTCACGCTCGTCGTTTGGTATGGCTTCATTCAGCTCCGGTTCCC
AACGATCAAGGCGAGTTACATGATCCCCCATGTTGTGCAAAAAAGCGGTTAGCTCCTTCGGTCCTCCGAT
CGTTGTCAGAAGTAAGTTGGCCGCAGTGTTATCACTCATGGTTATGGCAGCACTGCATAATTCTCTTACT
GTCATGCCATCCGTAAGATGCTTTTCTGTGACTGGTGAGTACTCAACCAAGTCATTCTGAGAATAGTGTA
TGCGGCGACCGAGTTGCTCTTGCCCGGCGTCAATACGGGATAATACCGCGCCACATAGCAGAACTTTAAA
AGTGCTCATCATTGGAAAACGTTCTTCGGGGCGAAAACTCTCAAGGATCTTACCGCTGTTGAGATCCAGT
TCGATGTAACCCACTCGTGCACCCAACTGATCTTCAGCATCTTTTACTTTCACCAGCGTTTCTGGGTGAG
CAAAAACAGGAAGGCAAAATGCCGCAAAAAAGGGAATAAGGGCGACACGGAAATGTTGAATACTCATACT
CTTCCTTTTTCAATATTATTGAAGCATTTATCAGGGTTATTGTCTCATGAGCGGATACATATTTGAATGT
ATTTAGAAAAATAAACAAATAGGGGTTCCGCGCACATTTCCCCGAAAAGTGCCACCTGACGTCTAAGAAA
CCATTATTATCATGACATTAACCTATAAAAATAGGCGTATCACGAGGCCCTTTCGTC
