Features (pLannotate 1.2.2; 39 found; start..end, strand, type, name):
    137..236     +  misc_feature   bom (fragment): basis of mobility region from pBR322
    242..395     -  CDS            lacZα (fragment): LacZα fragment of β-galactosidase; lacZ fragment
    676..789     +  CDS            Hide1 (fragment): HIDE1_MOUSE - Experimental evidence at protein level: Swiss-Prot protein existence level 1. From Mus musculus (Mouse).
   1378..1727    +  promoter       TRE3GV promoter: 3rd-generation Tet-responsive promoter that can be activated by binding of Tet-On® 3G, optimized for retroviral and lentiviral vectors
   1768..1799    +  misc_feature   MCS (fragment): pUC18/19 multiple cloning site
   1914..4118    +  CDS            Ctcf: CTCF_MOUSE - Experimental evidence at protein level: Swiss-Prot protein existence level 1. Chromatin binding factor that binds to DNA sequence specific sites. Involved in transcriptional regulation by binding to chromatin insulators and preventing interaction between promoter and nearby enhancers and silencers. Acts as transcriptional repressor binding to promoters of vertebrate MYC gene and BAG1 gene. Also binds to the PLK and PIM1 promoters. Acts as a transcriptional activator of APP. Regulates APOA1/C3/A4/A5 gene cluster and controls MHC class II gene expression. Plays an essential role in
   4140..4850    +  CDS            mRuby2: mRuby2 is a basic (constitutively fluorescent) red fluorescent protein published in 2012, derived from Entacmaea quadricolor. It has moderate acid sensitivity.
   4872..5096    +  polyA_signal   bGH poly(A) signal: bovine growth hormone polyadenylation signal
   5129..5264    -  rep_origin     SV40 ori: SV40 origin of replication
   5288..5310    -  promoter       SV40 promoter (fragment): SV40 enhancer and early promoter
   5317..5356    +  CDS            lacI (fragment): lac repressor; lacI; The lac repressor binds to the lac operator to inhibit transcription in E. coli. This inhibition can be relieved by adding lactose or isopropyl-β-D-thiogalactopyranoside (IPTG).
   5369..5390    +  protein_bind   CAP binding site: CAP binding activates transcription in the presence of cAMP. E. coli catabolite activator protein
   5405..5435    +  promoter       lac promoter: promoter for the E. coli lac operon
   5439..5461    +  protein_bind   lac operator (fragment): The lac repressor binds to the lac operator to inhibit transcription in E. coli. This inhibition can be relieved by adding lactose or isopropyl-β-D-thiogalactopyranoside (IPTG). lac repressor encoded by lacI
   5844..5899    -  polyA_signal   β-globin poly(A) signal: rabbit β-globin polyadenylation signal (Gil and Proudfoot, 1987)
   5970..6038    -  CDS            HBB (fragment): HBB_PONPY - Experimental evidence at transcript level: Swiss-Prot protein existence level 2. Involved in oxygen transport from the lung to the various peripheral tissues. From Pongo pygmaeus (Bornean orangutan).
   6052..6162    -  CDS            VP48: 3 tandem repeats of the minimal activation domain of herpes simplex virus VP16 (Cheng et al., 2013)
   6092..6789    -  CDS            rtTA3 (fragment): reverse tetracycline transactivator 3 activates expression from Tet-responsive promoters in the presence of doxycycline
   6799..6820    -  misc_feature   MCS (fragment): multiple cloning site
   6826..6915    -  CDS            HBB (fragment): HBB_LEPEU - Experimental evidence at protein level: Swiss-Prot protein existence level 1. Involved in oxygen transport from the lung to the various peripheral tissues. From Lepus europaeus (European hare).
   6913..7929    -  intron         chimeric intron: chimera between introns from chicken β-actin and rabbit β-globin
   7930..8205    -  promoter       chicken β-actin promoter: No description available
   8207..8510    -  enhancer       CMV enhancer: human cytomegalovirus immediate early enhancer
   8574..8607    +  protein_bind   FRT (minimal): supports FLP-mediated excision but not integration (Turan and Bode, 2011) FLP recombinase from the Saccharomyces cerevisiae 2μ plasmid
   8671..9047    +  promoter       PGK promoter (fragment): mouse phosphoglycerate kinase 1 promoter
   9040..9146    +  promoter       PGK promoter (fragment): mouse phosphoglycerate kinase 1 promoter
   9158..9205    +  promoter       EM7 promoter: synthetic bacterial promoter&nbsp
   9224..9823    +  CDS            PuroR: puromycin N-acetyltransferase; pac from Streptomyces alboniger; confers resistance to puromycin
   9861..10085   +  polyA_signal   bGH poly(A) signal: bovine growth hormone polyadenylation signal
  10089..10110   +  promoter       SV40 promoter (fragment): SV40 enhancer and early promoter
  10140..10173   +  protein_bind   FRT (minimal): supports FLP-mediated excision but not integration (Turan and Bode, 2011) FLP recombinase from the Saccharomyces cerevisiae 2μ plasmid
  11213..11235   -  protein_bind   lac operator (fragment): The lac repressor binds to the lac operator to inhibit transcription in E. coli. This inhibition can be relieved by adding lactose or isopropyl-β-D-thiogalactopyranoside (IPTG). lac repressor encoded by lacI
  11239..11269   -  promoter       lac promoter: promoter for the E. coli lac operon
  11284..11305   -  protein_bind   CAP binding site: CAP binding activates transcription in the presence of cAMP. E. coli catabolite activator protein
  11318..11410   -  CDS            lacI (fragment): lac repressor; lacI; The lac repressor binds to the lac operator to inhibit transcription in E. coli. This inhibition can be relieved by adding lactose or isopropyl-β-D-thiogalactopyranoside (IPTG).
  11593..12181   -  rep_origin     ori: high-copy-number ColE1/pMB1/pBR322/pUC origin of replication
  12352..13212   -  CDS            AmpR: β-lactamase; bla; confers resistance to ampicillin, carbenicillin, and related antibiotics
  13213..13317   -  promoter       AmpR promoter: bla
  13412..35      +  CDS            rop (fragment) (across the origin): Rop protein, which maintains plasmids at low copy number; rop
>Addgene plasmid #156434 | pEN515 - pTRE3G-CTCF(ZFmut)-mRuby2-CAGGS-rtta3G-Frt-PGK-PuroR-bpA-Frt TIGRE | addgene full sequence | sequence record 310270 | Addgene NGS Result
TCGCGCGTTTCGGTGATGACGGTGAAAACCTCTGACACATGCAGCTCCCGGAGACGGTCACAGCTTGTCT
GTAAGCGGATGCCGGGAGCAGACAAGCCCGTCAGGGCGCGTCAGCGGGTGTTGGCGGGTGTCGGGGCTGG
CTTAACTATGCGGCATCAGAGCAGATTGTACTGAGAGTGCACCATATGCGGTGTGAAATACCGCACAGAT
GCGTAAGGAGAAAATACCGCATCAGGCGCCATTCGCCATTCAGGCTGCGCAACTGTTGGGAAGGGCGATC
GGTGCGGGCCTCTTCGCTATTACGCCAGCTGGCGAAAGGGGGATGTGCTGCAAGGCGATTAAGTTGGGTA
ACGCCAGGGTTTTCCCAGTCACGACGTTGTAAAACGACGGCCAGTATTTAAATACTGCCCCTAGGAGATG
GATACTAGCATTTGAAACTGAGGCTCATATGTGTTATCACTCAAAGTGAGGTCAGACTGCTAGGAAGTTA
GGGAAGTGGGATTTGAGCCACTGAAGGTCGGAATCTGAAATCTGGCGAGGTGGTAGGAAGAGGTAGGAAG
GTACCCAACAGCTTCGAACAGGAGGAACTCCCAGATCCTTACACCAAAAACCACTTAGGGTTTTTTGTTT
TGTTTTTGTTTTTTAAATTTCTTTTCTTTTCTTCCATGGGCAAAGAAAATGACTCAGGAAGACTCAGTGG
CAACCCTAGACTCAGGGCCTCGGAAGAGGCCCACCTCTGCATCATCCTCTCCGGAGCCCCCTGAGTTCAG
CACTTTCCGGGCCTGCCAGTGAGGCTGACGAATGAGGACCACTTTATCCAGTTCCTTCCCTCCCACTGCC
AGAGGCTGCACATCTGTCCAGAGACTTGGCAGTGGAGGTAGGGTGGGGGTGGGAATCAAGCCATAGCTTT
CTTAGGGAAGCACTGGCCAAAGGAAGGGGACTCCTAGAGTTGTAACCTTCCTCACAGAAGACAAGAAAAT
GAGTTGGGGTATCAGCCTCAGGCTAGACAGAGAGCCAGAACCTCTTCACAGATTCCCAGATCACCGGAGA
AGTCACTATTGAATCCGGACACCCAGTCAGGCACAAGAGGTCTACATTCTCTAACTCCTTTCCAGTGCTT
CCCCAACGGTCACTTACTTCCAGACTGCGTGTTTTATTTTTAGGAGAGATGTGTATATTTTTTGTTGCTG
TTGTTGTTTCTAGATAGGGTCTCACTGTGTAGCCCTGGCTTTTCTGGAACTCACTGTGTAGAGCAAGCCA
GCCTCAAACTCATAGATCCACCTGCCTCTGCCTCCAGATCGCTAGAATTAAAGTTACTGCCATAACACCT
AACATTTAAATCCTGCAGGGTATCACGAGGCCCTTTCGTCTTCACTCGAGTTTACTCCCTATCAGTGATA
GAGAACGTATGAAGAGTTTACTCCCTATCAGTGATAGAGAACGTATGCAGACTTTACTCCCTATCAGTGA
TAGAGAACGTATAAGGAGTTTACTCCCTATCAGTGATAGAGAACGTATGACCAGTTTACTCCCTATCAGT
GATAGAGAACGTATCTACAGTTTACTCCCTATCAGTGATAGAGAACGTATATCCAGTTTACTCCCTATCA
GTGATAGAGAACGTATGTCGAGGTAGGCGTGTACGGTGGGCGCCTATAAAAGCAGAGCTCGTTTAGTGAA
CCGTCAGATCGCCTGGAGCAATTCCACAACACTTTTGTCTTATACTTACGCGTCTGCAGGATATCAAGCT
TGCGGTACCGCGGCCCCGAATTCGAGCTCGGTACCCGGGGATCCTCTAGTCAGCTGACGCGTGCTAGCGC
GGCCGCATCGATTCCACCATGGACTATAAGGACCACGACGGAGACTACAAGGATCATGATATTGATTACA
AAGACGATGACGATAAGGTCGACGAAGGTGAGGCGGTTGAAGCCATTGTGGAGGAGTCTGAAACTTTCAT
TAAAGGAAAAGAAAGAAAGACTTACCAGAGACGCCGGGAAGGGGGCCAGGAAGAAGATGCTTGCCACCTG
CCCCAGAACCAGACAGATGGGGGTGAGGTGGTCCAGGATGTCAACAGCAGTGTACAGATGGTAATGATGG
AACAGCTGGATCCTACCCTTCTCCAGATGAAGACTGAAGTCATGGAGGGTACAGTGGCTCCGGAAGCAGA
GGCTGCAGTGGACGATACCCAGATCATAACCTTGCAGGTTGTAAATATGGAGGAACAGCCCATTAACATA
GGAGAGCTTCAGCTTGTCCAAGTACCTGTTCCTGTGACGGTACCTGTTGCTACTACTTCAGTAGAAGAAC
TTCAGGGGGCTTATGAGAATGAAGTGTCTAAAGAGGGCCTTGCAGAAAGTGAACCGATGATATGTCACAC
CTTACCTTTGCCTGAAGGATTTCAGGTGGTGAAAGTGGGGGCCAATGGAGAAGTGGAGACACTAGAGCAG
GGCGAGCTTCCTCCTCAGGAAGACTCTAGCTGGCAAAAAGACCCAGACTATCAGCCACCAGCCAAAAAAA
CAAAGAAAACCAAAAAGAGCAAACTTCGTTACACAGAAGAGGGCAAAGACGTGGATGTGTCTGTGTATGA
TTTTGAGGAAGAACAGCAGGAAGGACTGCTGTCTGAGGTTAATGCAGAGAAAGTAGTTGGTAATATGAAG
CCTCCGAAGCCAACAAAAATTAAAAAAAAAGGTGTAAAGAAAACATTCCAGTGTGAGCTTTGCAGTTACA
CATGTCCCCGGCGTTCAAATTTGGATCGTCACATGAAAAGCCGAACTGATGAGAGACCACACAAATGCCA
TCTGTGTGGCAGAGCATTCAGAACAGTGACCCTCCTGAGGAATCATCTGAACACACGAACAGGTACTCGT
CCTCACAAGTGCCCAGACTGCGATATGGCCTTTGTGACCAGTGGAGAATTGGTGCGGCATCGTCGTTATA
AACACACTCGAGAGAAACCATTTAAGTGTTCCATGTGTGATTATGCCAGTGTAGAAGTCAGCAAATTAAA
ACGACACATTCGCTCTCGAACTGGAGAGCGCCCGTTCCAGTGCAGTTTGTGCAGTTATGCCAGCAGGGAC
ACATACAAGCTGAAAAGGCATATGAGAACCCGATCAGGGGAAAAACCTTATGAATGTTATATTTGTCACG
CTCGGTTTACCCAGAGTGGTACCATGAAGATGCACATTTTACAGAAGCGAACAGAAAATGTGGCCAAATT
TCATTGTCCCCATTGTGACACTGTCATAGCCCGAAAAAGTGATTTGGGTGTCCACTTGCGAAAGCAGCGA
TCCTATATTGAACAGGGCAAAAAATGTCGCTACTGTGATGCTGTGTTTCATGAGCGATATGCTCTCATCC
AGCATCAAAAATCACGAAAAAATGAGAAGCGCTTCAAGTGTGACCAGTGTGATTATGCTTGTAGACAGGA
GCGGCACATGATCATGCACAAGCGCACTCGAACGGGGGAGAAGCCTTATGCCTGCAGCCACTGCGACAAG
ACCTTCCGCCAGAAACAGCTCCTCGACATGCATTTCAAGCGCTATCGAGATCCCAACTTTGTCCCTGCTG
CCTTTGTCTGTTCCAAGTGTGGGAAAACATTCACCCGCCGGAACACAATGGCAAGACGAGCAGATAACTG
TGCTGGTCCAGATGGCGTAGAGGGGGAAAATGGAGGGGAGACAAAGAAGAGCAAACGAGGAAGAAAAAGA
AAGATGCGATCTAAAAAAGAAGACTCCTCTGACAGTGAAGAAAATGCTGAGCCGGATCTCGATGACAATG
AGGAGGAGGAGGAGCCTGCTGTAGAAATTGAACCTGAGCCAGAGCCTCAGCCCCAGCCTCCGCCTCCACC
TCAGCCTGTGGCCCCGGCCCCCCCACCTGCCAAGAAGAGAAGGGGGCGACCTCCTGGAAGAACCAACCAG
CCCAAACAGAACCAGCCAACAGCCATCATTCAGGTCGAAGATCAGAATACAGGTGCAATTGAGAACATTA
TAGTTGAAGTCAAAAAGGAGCCAGATGCCGAGCCTGCGGAGGGGGAAGAAGAGGAGGCTCAGGCAGCCAC
CACAGACGCCCCCAACGGAGACCTCACGCCTGAGATGATCCTCAGCATGATGGACCGGCTTAAGGGGGGA
GCAGGAGGCATGGTGTCTAAGGGCGAAGAGCTGATCAAGGAAAATATGCGTATGAAGGTGGTCATGGAAG
GTTCGGTCAACGGCCACCAATTCAAATGCACAGGTGAAGGAGAAGGCAATCCGTACATGGGAACTCAAAC
CATGAGGATCAAAGTCATCGAGGGAGGACCCCTGCCATTTGCCTTTGACATTCTTGCCACGTCGTTCATG
TATGGCAGCCGTACTTTTATCAAGTACCCGAAAGGCATTCCTGATTTCTTTAAACAGTCCTTTCCTGAGG
GTTTTACTTGGGAAAGAGTTACGAGATACGAAGATGGTGGAGTCGTCACCGTCATGCAGGACACCAGCCT
TGAGGATGGCTGTCTCGTTTACCACGTCCAAGTCAGAGGGGTAAACTTTCCCTCCAATGGTCCCGTGATG
CAGAAGAAGACCAAGGGTTGGGAGCCTAATACAGAGATGATGTATCCAGCAGATGGTGGTCTGAGGGGAT
ACACTCATATGGCACTGAAAGTTGATGGTGGTGGCCATCTGTCTTGCTCTTTCGTAACAACTTACAGGTC
AAAAAAGACCGTCGGGAACATCAAGATGCCCGGTATCCATGCCGTTGATCACCGCCTGGAAAGGTTAGAG
GAAAGTGACAATGAAATGTTCGTAGTACAACGCGAACACGCAGTTGCCAAGTTCGCCGGGCTTGGTGGTG
GGATGGACGAGCTGTACAAGTAAGTTTAAACATAGCCTCGACTGTGCCTTCTAGTTGCCAGCCATCTGTT
GTTTGCCCCTCCCCCGTGCCTTCCTTGACCCTGGAAGGTGCCACTCCCACTGTCCTTTCCTAATAAAATG
AGGAAATTGCATCGCATTGTCTGAGTAGGTGTCATTCTATTCTGGGGGGTGGGGTGGGGCAGGACAGCAA
GGGGGAGGATTGGGAAGACAATAGCAGGCATGCTGGGGATGCGGTGGGCTCTATGGCTTCTGAGGCGGAA
AGAACCTTAATTAACCTAGGCCTCCAAAAAAGCCTCCTCACTACTTCTGGAATAGCTCAGAGGCCGAGGC
GGCCTCGGCCTCTGCATAAATAAAAAAAATTAGTCAGCCATGGGGCGGAGAATGGGCGGAACTGGGCGGA
GTTAGGGGCGGGATGGGCGGAGTTAGGGGCGGGACTATGGTTGCTGACTAATTGAGATGCGGATCCGCTG
GCACGACAGGTTTCCCGACTGGAAAGCGGGCAGTGAGCGCAACGCAATTAATGTGAGTTAGCTCACTCAT
TAGGCACCCCAGGCTTTACACTTTATGCTTCCGGCTCGTATGTTGTGTGGAATTGTGAGCGGATAACAAT
TTCACACAGGAAACAGCTATGACCATGATTACGCCAAGCTTGGGCTGCAGGTCGAGGGATCTCCATAAGA
GAAGAGGGACAGCTATGACTGGGAGTAGTCAGGAGAGGAGGAAAAATCTGGCTAGTAAAACATGTAAGGA
AAATTTTAGGGATGTTAAAGAAAAAAATAACACAAAACAAAATATAAAAAAAATCTAACCTCAAGTCAAG
GCTTTTCTATGGAATAAGGAATGGACAGCAGGGGGCTGTTTCATATACTGATGACCTCTTTATAGCCAAC
CTTTGTTCATGGCAGCCAGCATATGGGCATATGTTGCCAAACTCTAAACCAAATACTCATTCTGATGTTT
TAAATGATTTGCCCTCCCATATGTCCTTCCGAGTGAGAGACACAAAAAATTCCAACACACTATTGCAATG
AAAATAAATTTCCTTTATTAGCCAGAAGTCAGATGCTCAAGGGGCTTCATGATGTCCCCATAATTTTTGG
CAGAGGGAAAAAGATCTCAGTGGTATTTGTGAGCCAGGGCATTGGCCACACCAGCCACCACCTTCTGATA
GGCAGCCTGCACCTGAGGCCGCTTACCCGGGGAGCATGTCAAGGTCAAAATCGTCAAGAGCGTCAGCAGG
CAGCATATCAAGGTCAAAGTCGTCAAGGGCATCGGCTGGGAGCATGTCTAAGTCAAAATCGTCAAGGGCG
TCGGTCGGCCCGCCGCTTTCGCACTTTAGCTGTTTCTCCAGGCCACATATGATTAGTTCCAGGCCGAAAA
GGAAGGCAGGTTCGGCTCCCTGCCGGTCGAACAGCTCAATTGCTTGTTTCAGAAGTGGGGGCATAGAATC
GGTGGTAGGTGTCTCTCTTTCCTCTTTTGCTACTTGATGCTCCTGTTCCTCCAATACGCAGCCCAGTGTA
AAGTGGCCCACGGCGGACAGAGCGTACAGTGCGTTCTCCAGGGAGAAGCCTTGCTGACACAGGAACGCGA
GCTGATTTTCCAGGGTTTCGTACTGTTTCTCTGTTGGGCGGGTGCCGAGATGCACTTTAGCCCCGTCGCG
ATGTGAGAGGAGAGCACAGCGGTATGACTTGGCGTTGTTCCGCAGAAAGTCTTGCCATGACTCGCCTTCC
AGGGGGCAGGAGTGGGTATGATGCCTGTCCAGCATCTCGATTGGCAGGGCATCGAGCAGGGCCCGCTTGT
TCTTCACGTGCCAGTACAGGGTAGGCTGCTCAACTCCCAGCTTTTGAGCGAGTTTCCTTGTCGTCAGGCC
TTCGATACCGACTCCATTGAGTAATTCCAGAGCAGAGTTTATGACTTTGCCCTTGTCCAGTCTAGACATG
GTGGCGGCGGATCCCGGGCCCGCGGTACCGCAAGCTTGATATCCTGCAGACGCGTGAGAATTCTCGAGGA
ATTCTTTGCCAAAATGATGAGACAGCACAATAACCAGCACGTTGCCCAGGAGCTGTAGGAAAAAGAAGAA
GGCATGAACATGGTTAGCAGAGGCTCTAGAGCCGCCGGTCACACGCCAGAAGCCGAACCCCGCCCTGCCC
CGTCCCCCCCGAAGGCAGCCGTCCCCCCGCGGACAGCCCCGAGGCTGGAGAGGGAGAAGGGGACGGCGGC
GCGGCGACGCACGAAGGCCCTCCCCGCCCATTTCCTTCCTGCCGGCGCCGCACCGCTTCGCCCCGCGCCC
GCTAGAGGGGGTGCGGCGGCGCCTCCCAGATTTCGGCTCCGCACAGATTTGGGACAAAGGAAGTCCCTGC
GCCCTCTCGCACGATTACCATAAAAGGCAATGGCTGCGGCTCGCCGCGCCTCGACAGCCGCCGGCGCTCC
GGGGGCCGCCGCGCCCCTCCCCCGAGCCCTCCCCGGCCCGAGGCGGCCCCGCCCCGCCCGGCACCCCCAC
CTGCCGCCACCCCCCGCCCGGCACGGCGAGCCCCGCGCCACGCCCCGTACGGAGCCCCGCACCCGAAGCC
GGGCCGTGCTCAGCAACTCGGGGAGGGGGGTGCAGGGGGGGTTGCAGCCCGACCGACGCGCCCACACCCC
CTGCTCACCCCCCCACGCACACACCCCGCACGCAGCCTTTGTTCCCCTCGCAGCCCCCCCCGCACCGCGG
GGCACCGCCCCCGGCCGCGCTCCCCTCGCGCACACTGCGGAGCGCACAAAGCCCCGCGCCGCGCCCGCAG
CGCTCACAGCCGCCGGGCAGCGCGGAGCCGCACGCGGCGCTCCCCACGCACACACACACGCACGCACCCC
CCGAGCCGCTCCCCCCGCACAAAGGGCCCTCCCGGAGCCCCTCAAGGCTTTCACGCAGCCACAGAAAAGA
AACAAGCCGTCATTAAACCAAGCGCTAATTACAGCCCGGAGGAGAAGGGCCGTCCCGCCCGCTCACCTGT
GGGAGTAACGCGGTCAGTCAGAGCCGGGGCGGGCGGCGCGAGGCGGCGGCGGAGCGGGGCACGGGGCGAA
GGCAGCGCGCAGCGACTCCCGCCCGCCGCGCGCTTCGCTTTTTATAGGGCCGCCGCCGCCGCCGCCTCGC
CATAAAAGGAAACTTTCGGAGCGCGCCGCTCTGATTGGCTGCCGCCGCACCTCTCCGCCTCSCCCCSCCC
CSCCCCYCSCCCCSCCCCSCCCCSCCYGGCGCGCSCCCCCCCCCCCCCCGCCCCCATCGCTGCACAAAAT
AATTAAAAAATAAATAAATACAAAATTGGGGGTGGGGAGGGGGGGGAGATGGGGAGAGTGAAGCAGAACG
TGGGGCTCACCTCGACCATGGTAATAGCGATGACTAATACGTAGATGTACTGCCAAGTAGGAAAGTCCCA
TAAGGTCATGTACTGGGCATAATGCCAGGCGGGCCATTTACCGTCATTGACGTCAATAGGGGGCGTACTT
GGCATATGATACACTTGATGTACTGCCAAGTGGGCAGTTTACCGTAAATACTCCACCCATTGACGTCAAT
GGAAAGTCCCTATTGGCGTTACTATGGGAACATACGTCATTATTGACGTCAATGGGCGGGGGTCGTTGGG
CGGTCAGCCAGGCGGGCCATTTACCGTAAGTTATGTAACGCGGAACTCCATATATGGGCTATGAACTAAT
GACCCCGTAATTGATTACTATTAATAACTAGTCGAAGTTCCTATTCTCTAGAAAGTATAGGAACTTCAGG
TCTGAAGAGGAGTTTACGTCCAGCCAAGCTAGCTTGGCTGCAGGTCGTCGAAATTCTACCGGGTAGGGGA
GGCGCTTTTCCCAAGGCAGTCTGGAGCATGCGCTTTAGCAGCCCCGCTGGGCACTTGGCGCTACACAAGT
GGCCTCTGGCCTCGCACACATTCCACATCCACCGGTAGGCGCCAACCGGCTCCGTTCTTTGGTGGCCCCT
TCGCGCCACCTTCTACTCCTCCCCTAGTCAGGAAGTTCCCCCCCGCCCCGCAGCTCGCGTCGTGCAGGAC
GTGACAAATGGAAGTAGCACGTCTCACTAGTCTCGTGCAGATGGACAGCACCGCTGAGCAATGGAAGCGG
GTAGGCCTTTGGGGCAGCGGCCAATAGCAGCTTTGCTCCTTCGCTTTCTGGGCTCAGAGGCTGGGAAGGG
GTGGGTCCGGGGGCGGGGCGGGCGCCCGAAGGTCCTCCGGAGGCCCGGCATTCTGCACGCTTCAAAAGCG
CACGTCTGCCGCGCTGTTCTCCTCTTCCTCATCTCCGGGCCTTTCGACCTGCAGCCTGTTGACAATTAAT
CATCGGCATAGTATATCGGCATAGTATAATACGACAAGGTGAGGAACTAAACCATGACCGAGTACAAGCC
CACGGTGCGCCTCGCCACCCGCGACGACGTCCCCAGGGCCGTACGCACCCTCGCCGCCGCGTTCGCCGAC
TACCCCGCCACGCGCCACACCGTCGATCCGGACCGCCACATCGAGCGGGTCACCGAGCTGCAAGAACTCT
TCCTCACGCGCGTCGGGCTCGACATCGGCAAGGTGTGGGTCGCGGACGACGGCGCCGCGGTGGCGGTCTG
GACCACGCCGGAGAGCGTCGAAGCGGGGGCGGTGTTCGCCGAGATCGGCCCGCGCATGGCCGAGTTGAGC
GGTTCCCGGCTGGCCGCGCAGCAACAGATGGAAGGCCTCCTGGCGCCGCACCGGCCCAAGGAGCCCGCGT
GGTTCCTGGCCACCGTCGGCGTCTCGCCCGACCACCAGGGCAAGGGTCTGGGCAGCGCCGTCGTGCTCCC
CGGAGTGGAGGCGGCCGAGCGCGCCGGGGTGCCCGCCTTCCTGGAGACCTCCGCGCCCCGCAACCTCCCC
TTCTACGAGCGGCTCGGCTTCACCGTCACCGCCGACGTCGAGGTGCCCGAAGGACCGCGCACCTGGTGCA
TGACCCGCAAGCCCGGTGCCTGAGGGGATCAATTCTCTAGAGCTCGCTGATCAGCCTCGACTGTGCCTTC
TAGTTGCCAGCCATCTGTTGTTTGCCCCTCCCCCGTGCCTTCCTTGACCCTGGAAGGTGCCACTCCCACT
GTCCTTTCCTAATAAAATGAGGAAATTGCATCGCATTGTCTGAGTAGGTGTCATTCTATTCTGGGGGGTG
GGGTGGGGCAGGACAGCAAGGGGGAGGATTGGGAAGACAATAGCAGGCATGCTGGGGATGCGGTGGGCTC
TATGGCTTCTGAGGCGGAAAGAACCAGCTGGGGCTCGACTAGAGCTTGCGGAACCCTTCGAAGTTCCTAT
TCTCTAGAAAGTATAGGAACTTCGGCGCGCCATTTAAATTTTGGGATGTTTTCTGTTTGTTTTGAGATAG
GGTTTTTCAGTGTAGTCCTGGCTGTCCTAGAACTCACTCTGTAGACCAGGCTGGCCTGGAACTCAAGGAC
TGCCAGCCTCTGCCTCCTGAGCATCGGGATTAAAGGTGTGTGCCACCACTGCCCAGCAGAGTGCGTTTTT
ACTCTTCACTTTGTGGGTCCTGGCTGCCTGAGATTGTGTGCTTGCACCATTAGATGGGAGGGATGACTTG
GGAAAGGGTTGAGTCTTTTGTGAGTCTTGCGGAGGCCCAGGAGGGGGTACGTAAATTAGAGTTCTAAGAG
GCCCAGCAAAAGTGAACAAGTGACTGGCCACTGTGAGTTCACTGGGGGACCTGAGAGTTAACTAGTGAAA
AGGAGAGGTCCTAGTGGAGAAGCTAAAGAATTAAAGTTACTGCCTTGAAGTTCTTTGTGAAGGCCAAGCT
CTGGAGCGCGGCTTGAAAAGCCTTTATCCCAGAGCAGCATGGGAAGGGGCCCCAGCTGGGTGCGAGCCTG
CAAACCAGAGCACACCTATCACAGGGCCTTTTCTTACCAGTGGGACGGGATCAAGGCGGAGCTTACCTGG
GAACGTACAGGGCGGAACCTTAACTTGGGGGCGTGGCCGAATCACCTGGGTTTGGAAACGGTTCTTGTCT
TTCCTCAAGCTCAGGAGAGGTTGTTTGCAGGACACTGGCCCGGAGGGGCCCGAACTCTCCGAGGGAGGGT
TTCGTGGATCAGAACACCGTCCCTTGACAAAAAGATGCAGAGCACCGTCTGCATTCTGCTAGTAACCGTC
CCTCCTGGGGGCGGAGCCAGCCCTCCTCCGGGTGTATAAAGTAGCTGAGCGCCTCCTTCTGACAAACGCC
TCACCCCCAAGAGTACTGGGGGAGTACGCAGCACGCCAGCCTAGGGGCGGAGCTCAGCCCTGGAGGAGGC
GTTTCTTCTTAGTTCTCCGACTCACGCCTCTCCACTTTTCATTTAAATGGCGTAATCATGGTCATAGCTG
TTTCCTGTGTGAAATTGTTATCCGCTCACAATTCCACACAACATACGAGCCGGAAGCATAAAGTGTAAAG
CCTGGGGTGCCTAATGAGTGAGCTAACTCACATTAATTGCGTTGCGCTCACTGCCCGCTTTCCAGTCGGG
AAACCTGTCGTGCCAGCTGCATTAATGAATCGGCCAACGCGCGGGGAGAGGCGGTTTGCGTATTGGGCGC
TCTTCCGCTTCCTCGCTCACTGACTCGCTGCGCTCGGTCGTTCGGCTGCGGCGAGCGGTATCAGCTCACT
CAAAGGCGGTAATACGGTTATCCACAGAATCAGGGGATAACGCAGGAAAGAACATGTGAGCAAAAGGCCA
GCAAAAGGCCAGGAACCGTAAAAAGGCCGCGTTGCTGGCGTTTTTCCATAGGCTCCGCCCCCCTGACGAG
CATCACAAAAATCGACGCTCAAGTCAGAGGTGGCGAAACCCGACAGGACTATAAAGATACCAGGCGTTTC
CCCCTGGAAGCTCCCTCGTGCGCTCTCCTGTTCCGACCCTGCCGCTTACCGGATACCTGTCCGCCTTTCT
CCCTTCGGGAAGCGTGGCGCTTTCTCATAGCTCACGCTGTAGGTATCTCAGTTCGGTGTAGGTCGTTCGC
TCCAAGCTGGGCTGTGTGCACGAACCCCCCGTTCAGCCCGACCGCTGCGCCTTATCCGGTAACTATCGTC
TTGAGTCCAACCCGGTAAGACACGACTTATCGCCACTGGCAGCAGCCACTGGTAACAGGATTAGCAGAGC
GAGGTATGTAGGCGGTGCTACAGAGTTCTTGAAGTGGTGGCCTAACTACGGCTACACTAGAAGAACAGTA
TTTGGTATCTGCGCTCTGCTGAAGCCAGTTACCTTCGGAAAAAGAGTTGGTAGCTCTTGATCCGGCAAAC
AAACCACCGCTGGTAGCGGTGGTTTTTTTGTTTGCAAGCAGCAGATTACGCGCAGAAAAAAAGGATCTCA
AGAAGATCCTTTGATCTTTTCTACGGGGTCTGACGCTCAGTGGAACGAAAACTCACGTTAAGGGATTTTG
GTCATGAGATTATCAAAAAGGATCTTCACCTAGATCCTTTTAAATTAAAAATGAAGTTTTAAATCAATCT
AAAGTATATATGAGTAAACTTGGTCTGACAGTTACCAATGCTTAATCAGTGAGGCACCTATCTCAGCGAT
CTGTCTATTTCGTTCATCCATAGTTGCCTGACTCCCCGTCGTGTAGATAACTACGATACGGGAGGGCTTA
CCATCTGGCCCCAGTGCTGCAATGATACCGCGAGACCCACGCTCACCGGCTCCAGATTTATCAGCAATAA
ACCAGCCAGCCGGAAGGGCCGAGCGCAGAAGTGGTCCTGCAACTTTATCCGCCTCCATCCAGTCTATTAA
TTGTTGCCGGGAAGCTAGAGTAAGTAGTTCGCCAGTTAATAGTTTGCGCAACGTTGTTGCCATTGCTACA
GGCATCGTGGTGTCACGCTCGTCGTTTGGTATGGCTTCATTCAGCTCCGGTTCCCAACGATCAAGGCGAG
TTACATGATCCCCCATGTTGTGCAAAAAAGCGGTTAGCTCCTTCGGTCCTCCGATCGTTGTCAGAAGTAA
GTTGGCCGCAGTGTTATCACTCATGGTTATGGCAGCACTGCATAATTCTCTTACTGTCATGCCATCCGTA
AGATGCTTTTCTGTGACTGGTGAGTACTCAACCAAGTCATTCTGAGAATAGTGTATGCGGCGACCGAGTT
GCTCTTGCCCGGCGTCAATACGGGATAATACCGCGCCACATAGCAGAACTTTAAAAGTGCTCATCATTGG
AAAACGTTCTTCGGGGCGAAAACTCTCAAGGATCTTACCGCTGTTGAGATCCAGTTCGATGTAACCCACT
CGTGCACCCAACTGATCTTCAGCATCTTTTACTTTCACCAGCGTTTCTGGGTGAGCAAAAACAGGAAGGC
AAAATGCCGCAAAAAAGGGAATAAGGGCGACACGGAAATGTTGAATACTCATACTCTTCCTTTTTCAATA
TTATTGAAGCATTTATCAGGGTTATTGTCTCATGAGCGGATACATATTTGAATGTATTTAGAAAAATAAA
CAAATAGGGGTTCCGCGCACATTTCCCCGAAAAGTGCCACCTGACGTCTAAGAAACCATTATTATCATGA
CATTAACCTATAAAAATAGGCGTATCACGAGGCCCTTTCGTC
